>Addgene plasmid #199672 | AAV_CMV_CCR6-Nanoluc-V5 | addgene full sequence | sequence record 392310 | Addgene NGS Result
CCTGCAGGCAGCTGCGCGCTCGCTCGCTCACTGAGGCCGCCCGGGCGTCGGGCGACCTTTGGTCGCCCGG
CCTCAGTGAGCGAGCGAGCGCGCAGAGAGGGAGTGGCCAACTCCATCACTAGGGGTTCCTGCGGCCGCAC
GCGTTGTACATAGTAATCAATTACGGGGTCATTAGTTCATAGCCCATATATGGAGTTCCGCGTTACATAA
CTTACGGTAAATGGCCCGCCTGGCTGACCGCCCAACGACCCCCGCCCATTGACGTCAATAATGACGTATG
TTCCCATAGTAACGCCAATAGGGACTTTCCATTGACGTCAATGGGTGGAGTATTTACGGTAAACTGCCCA
CTTGGCAGTACATCAAGTGTATCATATGCCAAGTACGCCCCCTATTGACGTCAATGACGGTAAATGGCCC
GCCTGGCATTATGCCCAGTACATGACCTTATGGGACTTTCCTACTTGGCAGTACATCTACGTATTAGTCA
TCGCTATTACCATGGTGATGCGGTTTTGGCAGTACATCAATGGGCGTGGATAGCGGTTTGACTCACGGGG
ATTTCCAAGTCTCCACCCCATTGACGTCAATGGGAGTTTGTTTTGGCACCAAAATCAACGGGACTTTCCA
AAATGTCGTAACAACTCCGCCCCATTGACGCAAATGGGCGGTAGGCGTGTACGGTGGGAGGTCTATATAA
GCAGAGCTCTCTGGCTAACTAGAGAACCCACTGCTTACTGGCTTATCGAAATTAATACGACTCACTATAG
GGAGACCCAAGCTTGCCACCATGAGCGGAGAGAGCATGAACTTCAGTGATGTGTTCGATTCCAGTGAGGA
CTACTTCGTGTCCGTCAATACATCCTACTACAGCGTAGATTCTGAGATGCTGCTTTGCTCCCTGCAGGAG
GTGCGCCAGTTCTCCCGACTCTTCGTTCCCATCGCGTATTCACTCATCTGCGTCTTTGGCCTCCTGGGGA
ATATCTTGGTAGTCATCACATTTGCTTTTTATAAAAAGGCCAGATCCATGACAGACGTCTACCTGCTTAA
TATGGCCATTGCAGACATCCTGTTCGTCCTGACGCTCCCATTCTGGGCTGTGAGTCACGCTACCGGGGCC
TGGGTGTTCAGTAATGCAACCTGCAAGCTGTTGAAGGGAATTTATGCCATCAACTTTAATTGCGGTATGC
TGCTGCTGACTTGCATAAGTATGGACAGATACATCGCCATAGTACAGGCAACAAAATCCTTCAGACTGAG
GTCTCGAACGCTCCCTAGGTCTAAAATCATTTGTCTTGTTGTATGGGGCTTGAGCGTGATTATTTCCAGC
AGTACTTTCGTGTTTAACCAGAAGTACAACACGCAGGGCAGCGATGTGTGTGAGCCCAAGTACCAGACGG
TATCTGAGCCTATCAGGTGGAAGCTGTTGATGCTGGGTTTGGAATTGCTGTTCGGCTTTTTTATCCCACT
CATGTTTATGATTTTTTGTTATACCTTCATCGTGAAGACCCTGGTCCAGGCACAAAACTCTAAGCGACAC
AAGGCCATCCGGGTAATCATCGCTGTTGTGCTGGTATTTCTGGCTTGCCAGATCCCTCATAATATGGTCC
TTCTGGTAACGGCAGCCAACCTGGGCAAAATGAATCGCTCATGTCAGTCAGAAAAGCTTATCGGGTACAC
CAAAACGGTTACGGAGGTTCTGGCGTTCCTGCATTGTTGCCTTAACCCTGTGCTGTACGCATTTATAGGT
CAGAAGTTTCGAAACTACTTCCTGAAGATTCTCAAAGACCTCTGGTGTGTAAGAAGAAAGTATAAAAGTA
GTGGATTTTCATGCGCAGGACGCTACTCCGAAAACATTTCCAGACAGACCAGTGAGACGGCCGATAACGA
TAACGCCTCCTCCTTTACCATGACTAGTGAGCTGGCCGAGAAGCTGGCCGGCCTGGACATCAACGGTGGA
GCTAGCGTCTTCACACTCGAAGATTTCGTTGGGGACTGGCGACAGACAGCCGGCTACAACCTGGACCAAG
TCCTTGAACAGGGAGGTGTGTCCAGTTTGTTTCAGAATCTCGGGGTGTCCGTAACTCCGATCCAAAGGAT
TGTCCTGAGCGGTGAAAATGGGCTGAAGATCGACATCCATGTCATCATCCCGTATGAAGGTCTGAGCGGC
GACCAAATGGGCCAGATCGAAAAAATTTTTAAGGTGGTGTACCCTGTGGATGATCATCACTTTAAGGTGA
TCCTGCACTATGGCACACTGGTAATCGACGGGGTTACGCCGAACATGATCGACTATTTCGGACGGCCGTA
TGAAGGCATCGCCGTGTTCGACGGCAAAAAGATCACTGTAACAGGGACCCTGTGGAACGGCAACAAAATT
ATCGACGAGCGCCTGATCAACCCCGACGGCTCCCTGCTGTTCCGAGTAACCATCAACGGAGTGACCGGCT
GGCGGCTGTGCGAACGCATTCTGGCGGGCAAGCCGATCCCTAACCCTCTGCTGGGCCTGGACAGCACTTA
GTAAGAATTCCTCGAGCTAGAGCTCGCTGATCAGCCTCGACTGTGCCTTCTAGTTGCCAGCCATCTGTTG
TTTGCCCCTCCCCCGTGCCTTCCTTGACCCTGGAAGGTGCCACTCCCACTGTCCTTTCCTAATAAAATGA
GGAAATTGCATCGCATTGTCTGAGTAGGTGTCATTCTATTCTGGGGGGTGGGGTGGGGCAGGACAGCAAG
GGGGAGGATTGGGAAGACAATAGCAGGCATGCTGGGGAGGTAACCACGTGCGGACCGAGCGGCCGCAGGA
ACCCCTAGTGATGGAGTTGGCCACTCCCTCTCTGCGCGCTCGCTCGCTCACTGAGGCCGGGCGACCAAAG
GTCGCCCGACGCCCGGGCTTTGCCCGGGCGGCCTCAGTGAGCGAGCGAGCGCGCAGCTGCCTGCAGGGGC
GCCTGATGCGGTATTTTCTCCTTACGCATCTGTGCGGTATTTCACACCGCATA
[95 nt withheld, positions 2994-3088]
T
[46 nt withheld, positions 3090-3135]
C
[141 nt withheld, positions 3137-3277]
CCTTTGACGTTGGAGTCCACGTTCTTT
[37 nt withheld, positions 3305-3341]
ACTCTATCTCGGGCTATTCTTTTGATTTATAAGGGATTTTGCCGATTTCGGTCTATTGGTTAAAAAATGA
GCTGATTTAACAAAAATTTAACGCGAATTTTAACAAAATATTAACGTTTACAATTTTATGGTGCACTCTC
AGTACAATCTGCTCTGATGCCGCATAGTTAAGCCAGCCCCGACACCCGCCAACACCCGCTGACGCGCCCT
GACGGGCTTGTCTGCTCCCGGCATCCGCTTACAGACAAGCTGTGACCGTCTCCGGGAGCTGCATGTGTCA
GAGGTTTTCACCGTCATCACCGAAACGCGCGAGACGAAAGGGCCTCGTGATACGCCTATTTTTATAGGTT
AATGTCATGATAATAATGGTTTCTTAGACGTCAGGTGGCACTTTTCGGGGAAATGTGCGCGGAACCCCTA
TTTGTTTATTTTTCTAAATACATTCAAATATGTATCCGCTCATGAGACAATAACCCTGATAAATGCTTCA
ATAATATTGAAAAAGGAAGAGTATGAGTATTCAACATTTCCGTGTCGCCCTTATTCCCTTTTTTGCGGCA
TTTTGCCTTCCTGTTTTTGCTCACCCAGAAACGCTGGTGAAAGTAAAAGATGCTGAAGATCAGTTGGGTG
CACGAGTGGGTTACATCGAACTGGATCTCAACAGCGGTAAGATCCTTGAGAGTTTTCGCCCCGAAGAACG
TTTTCCAATGATGAGCACTTTTAAAGTTCTGCTATGTGGCGCGGTATTATCCCGTATTGACGCCGGGCAA
GAGCAACTCGGTCGCCGCATACACTATTCTCAGAATGACTTGGTTGAGTACTCACCAGTCACAGAAAAGC
ATCTTACGGATGGCATGACAGTAAGAGAATTATGCAGTGCTGCCATAACCATGAGTGATAACACTGCGGC
CAACTTACTTCTGACAACGATCGGAGGACCGAAGGAGCTAACCGCTTTTTTGCACAACATGGGGGATCAT
GTAACTCGCCTTGATCGTTGGGAACCGGAGCTGAATGAAGCCATACCAAACGACGAGCGTGACACCACGA
TGCCTGTAGCAATGGCAACAACGTTGCGCAAACTATTAACTGGCGAACTACTTACTCTAGCTTCCCGGCA
ACAATTAATAGACTGGATGGAGGCGGATAAAGTTGCAGGACCACTTCTGCGCTCGGCCCTTCCGGCTGGC
TGGTTTATTGCTGATAAATCTGGAGCCGGTGAGCGTGGAAGCCGCGGTATCATTGCAGCACTGGGGCCAG
ATGGTAAGCCCTCCCGTATCGTAGTTATCTACACGACGGGGAGTCAGGCAACTATGGATGAACGAAATAG
ACAGATCGCTGAGATAGGTGCCTCACTGATTAAGCATTGGTAACTGTCAGACCAAGTTTACTCATATATA
CTTTAGATTGATTTAAAACTTCATTTTTAATTTAAAAGGATCTAGGTGAAGATCCTTTTTGATAATCTCA
TGACCAAAATCCCTTAACGTGAGTTTTCGTTCCACTGAGCGTCAGACCCCGTAGAAAAGATCAAAGGATC
TTCTTGAGATCCTTTTTTTCTGCGCGTAATCTGCTGCTTGCAAACAAAAAAACCACCGCTACCAGCGGTG
GTTTGTTTGCCGGATCAAGAGCTACCAACTCTTTTTCCGAAGGTAACTGGCTTCAGCAGAGCGCAGATAC
CAAATACTGTTCTTCTAGTGTAGCCGTAGTTAGGCCACCACTTCAAGAACTCTGTAGCACCGCCTACATA
CCTCGCTCTGCTAATCCTGTTACCAGTGGCTGCTGCCAGTGGCGATAAGTCGTGTCTTACCGGGTTGGAC
TCAAGACGATAGTTACCGGATAAGGCGCAGCGGTCGGGCTGAACGGGGGGTTCGTGCACACAGCCCAGCT
TGGAGCGAACGACCTACACCGAACTGAGATACCTACAGCGTGAGCTATGAGAAAGCGCCACGCTTCCCGA
AGGGAGAAAGGCGGACAGGTATCCGGTAAGCGGCAGGGTCGGAACAGGAGAGCGCACGAGGGAGCTTCCA
GGGGGAAACGCCTGGTATCTTTATAGTCCTGTCGGGTTTCGCCACCTCTGACTTGAGCGTCGATTTTTGT
GATGCTCGTCAGGGGGGCGGAGCCTATGGAAAAACGCCAGCAACGCGGCCTTTTTACGGTTCCTGGCCTT
TTGCTGGCCTTTTGCTCACATGT
Features (pLannotate 1.2.2; 18 found; start..end, strand, type, name):
     12..39      +  repeat_region  AAV2 ITR (fragment): inverted terminal repeat of adeno-associated virus serotype 2 inverted
     68..95      +  repeat_region  AAV2 ITR (fragment): inverted terminal repeat of adeno-associated virus serotype 2 inverted
    201..504     +  enhancer       CMV enhancer: human cytomegalovirus immediate early enhancer
    505..708     +  promoter       CMV promoter: human cytomegalovirus (CMV) immediate early promoter
    704..737     +  LTR            5' LTR (truncated) (fragment): truncated 5' long terminal repeat (LTR) from HIV-1
    753..771     +  promoter       T7 promoter: promoter for bacteriophage T7 RNA polymerase
    791..1912    +  CDS            CCR6: CCR6_HUMAN - Also known as CKRL3, CMKBR6, GPR29, STRL22. Experimental evidence at protein level: Swiss-Prot protein existence level 1. Receptor for the C-C type chemokine CCL20 (PubMed:9169459). Binds to CCL20 and subsequently transduces a signal by increasing the intracellular calcium ion levels (PubMed:20068036). Although CCL20 is its major ligand it can also act as a receptor for non-chemokine ligands such as beta-defensins (PubMed:25585877). Binds to defensin DEFB1 leading to increase in intracellular calcium ions and cAMP levels. Its binding to DEFB1 is essential for the function of DEFB1
   1967..2476    +  CDS            Nluc: NanoLuc® luciferase human codon-optimized
   2480..2505    +  misc_feature   12Pktag (fragment)
   2561..2768    +  polyA_signal   bGH poly(A) signal: bovine growth hormone polyadenylation signal
   2797..2937    +  repeat_region  AAV2 ITR: inverted terminal repeat of adeno-associated virus serotype 2 inverted
   2942..2993    -  misc_feature   bom (fragment): basis of mobility region from pBR322
   3012..3467    +  rep_origin     f1 ori (sequence partly withheld): f1 bacteriophage origin of replication; arrow indicates direction of (+) strand synthesis
   3468..3517    -  misc_feature   bom (fragment): basis of mobility region from pBR322
   3619..3654    -  CDS            rop (fragment): Rop protein, which maintains plasmids at low copy number; rop
   3749..3853    +  promoter       AmpR promoter: bla
   3854..4714    +  CDS            AmpR: β-lactamase; bla; confers resistance to ampicillin, carbenicillin, and related antibiotics
   4885..5473    +  rep_origin     ori: high-copy-number ColE1/pMB1/pBR322/pUC origin of replication
