[The description below was written by a language model from this plasmid's Addgene catalogue record and pLannotate feature annotations shown in this document.]
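Description:
AAV_CMV_CCR6-Nanoluc-V5 is a pAAV-based transfer plasmid for expressing a tagged human chemokine receptor in mammalian cells, either by direct transfection or after packaging into recombinant adeno-associated virus. It is propagated in E. coli through a high-copy ColE1/pUC-type origin and selected with ampicillin via the β-lactamase gene; an f1 phage origin is also present in the backbone. The expression cassette is flanked by AAV2 inverted terminal repeats, which are the cis elements needed for replication and encapsidation of the vector genome. In the annotated sequence the downstream ITR is detected in full, whereas the upstream one appears only as two short fragments. This may reflect how poorly these repeats sequence, or a partial deletion. The sequenced record is also slightly shorter than the catalogued total size.

Transcription is driven by the human cytomegalovirus immediate-early enhancer and promoter and terminated by the bovine growth hormone polyadenylation signal. A T7 promoter lies just upstream of the coding region. The open reading frame encodes full-length human CCR6, the G protein-coupled receptor for the chemokine CCL20, fused at its C terminus to human codon-optimised NanoLuc luciferase, followed by a V5 epitope tag according to the catalogue. The automated annotation labels the short segment after NanoLuc as a fragment of a different tag, which probably corresponds to the V5 sequence. NanoLuc provides a compact bioluminescent moiety on the receptor's C-terminal end, and V5 allows antibody detection. The plasmid was deposited with a study on LOV-Turbo, a light-regulated proximity labeling enzyme, but the record does not state the specific role of this fusion beyond mammalian expression.
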