Addgene plasmid #199672: AAV_CMV_CCR6-Nanoluc-V5
Purpose: expresses CCR6-NanoLuc-V5 in mammalian cells, AAV vector
Depositing lab: Alice Ting. Depositing organization: Stanford University. Publication: Engineered allostery in light-regulated LOV-Turbo enables precise spatiotemporal control of proximity labeling in living cells. Lee SY, Cheah JS, Zhao B, Xu C, Roh H, Kim CK, Cho KF, Udeshi ND, Carr SA, Ting AY. Nat Methods. 2023 May 15. doi: 10.1038/s41592-023-01880-5. PubMed 37188954.
Backbone
  Vector backbone: pAAV
  Backbone size w/o insert (bp): 3782
  Total vector size (bp): 5613
  Vector type: Mammalian Expression, AAV
Growth in bacteria
  Bacterial resistance: Ampicillin, 100 μg/mL
  Growth temperature: 37°C
  Growth strain: NEB Stable
  Copy number: Unknown
Gene/Insert
  Gene/Insert name: CCR6
  Species: H. sapiens (human)
  Insert size (bp): 1122
  GenBank ID: NM_004367.5
  Entrez Gene: CCR6 (a.k.a. BN-1, C-C CKR-6, CC-CKR-6, CCR-6, CD196, CKR-L3, CKRL3, CMKBR6, DCR2, DRY6, GPR29, GPRCY4, STRL22)
  Tag / fusion protein: NanoLuc (C terminal on insert); V5 (C terminal on insert)
Terms and licenses: Academic/Nonprofit Terms; Industry Terms: Not Available to Industry
Depositor comments: Please visit https://www.biorxiv.org/content/10.1101/2023.03.09.531939v1 for bioRxiv preprint.
How to cite: AAV_CMV_CCR6-Nanoluc-V5 was a gift from Alice Ting (Addgene plasmid # 199672 ; http://n2t.net/addgene:199672 ; RRID:Addgene_199672)
